Addgene plasmid #243791: mGreenLantern-C OR (T AND V)-CAAX
Purpose: Expresses multifunctional construct enabling the OR(AND)-gated release of mGreenLantern from membranes in response to HRV-3C OR (TEV AND TVMV) treatment. Construct contains a CAAX tag for intracellular membrane tethering.
Depositing lab: Cole DeForest. Depositing organization: University of Washington. Publication: Boolean logic-gated protein presentation through autonomously compiled molecular topology. Gharios R, Ross ML, Li A, Kottantharayil SP, Hoye J, DeForest CA. Nat Chem Biol. 2025 Oct 9. doi: 10.1038/s41589-025-02037-5. PubMed 41068299.
Backbone
  Vector backbone: pGenLenti
  Vector type: Lentiviral
  Selectable markers: Puromycin
Growth in bacteria
  Bacterial resistance: Ampicillin, 100 μg/mL
  Growth temperature: 37°C
  Growth strain: NEB Stable
  Copy number: High Copy
Gene/Insert
  Gene/Insert name: mGreenLantern
  Species: Synthetic
  Tag / fusion protein: CAAX Tag (C terminal on insert)
  Cloning method: Restriction Enzyme; 5′ cloning site Unknown (unknown if destroyed)
Terms and licenses: Academic/Nonprofit Terms; Industry Terms: Not Available to Industry
Depositor comments: MGSS-SnoopTag-GGS(x3)-TVMVc-GGS(x3)-mGreenLantern-GGS(x3)-TEVc-GGS(x3)-SnoopCatcher-GGS(x3)-HRV-3Cc-GGS(x3)-CAAX
How to cite: mGreenLantern-C OR (T AND V)-CAAX was a gift from Cole DeForest (Addgene plasmid # 243791 ; http://n2t.net/addgene:243791 ; RRID:Addgene_243791)
