[The description below was written by a language model from this plasmid's Addgene catalogue record and pLannotate feature annotations shown in this document.]
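Description:
mGreenLantern-C OR (T AND V)-CAAX is a lentiviral transfer plasmid built on the pGenLenti backbone for expression in mammalian cells. In bacteria it is maintained through a high-copy ColE1/pUC-type origin and an ampicillin resistance gene. The viral portion follows a third-generation layout. A CMV enhancer/promoter replaces the U3 region upstream of a truncated HIV-1 5' LTR and drives genomic RNA production in packaging cells. It is followed by the Ψ packaging signal with a gag fragment, the Rev response element, and the cPPT/CTS. A WPRE and a second truncated LTR lie at the 3' end. The annotation software labels this downstream element as a 5' LTR, but its position corresponds to the 3' LTR.

The payload is transcribed from an internal CMV enhancer/promoter, with a T7 promoter just downstream. It is a synthetic fusion protein, followed by an EMCV IRES and the puromycin N-acetyltransferase gene, so transduced cells can be selected with puromycin from the same transcript. The fluorescent protein is annotated as mClover1.5, presumably because of its similarity to mGreenLantern, the reporter named in the record. According to the depositor, the protein reads in order: SnoopTag, a TVMV cleavage site, mGreenLantern, a TEV cleavage site, SnoopCatcher, an HRV-3C cleavage site, and a C-terminal CAAX motif, all separated by flexible GGS linkers. The CAAX motif tethers the protein to intracellular membranes. SnoopTag and SnoopCatcher ligate covalently, which should place mGreenLantern within a closed loop. One HRV-3C cut would then free the reporter from the anchor. Otherwise both the TEV and TVMV sites must be cut to excise it. This gives the OR(AND) logic-gated release stated as the construct's purpose.
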