Features (pLannotate 1.2.2; 23 found; start..end, strand, type, name):
     31..83      -  misc_feature   bom (fragment): basis of mobility region from pBR322
    237..616     +  enhancer       CMV enhancer: human cytomegalovirus immediate early enhancer
    617..816     +  promoter       CMV promoter: human cytomegalovirus (CMV) immediate early promoter
    834..1014    +  LTR            5' LTR (truncated): truncated 5' long terminal repeat (LTR) from HIV-1
   1061..1186    +  misc_feature   HIV-1 Ψ: packaging signal of human immunodeficiency virus type 1
   1170..1508    +  CDS            HIV-1 gag (fragment): gag protein from human immunodeficiency virus 1; gag
   1683..1916    +  misc_feature   RRE: The Rev response element (RRE) of HIV-1 allows for Rev-dependent mRNA export from the nucleus to the cytoplasm.
   2293..2393    +  CDS            Rev (fragment): human immunodeficiency virus 1 (HIV-1) Rev protein; rev; enhances nuclear export of unspliced and incompletely spliced viral mRNAs
   2443..2560    +  misc_feature   cPPT/CTS: central polypurine tract and central termination sequence of HIV-1
   2643..3022    +  enhancer       CMV enhancer: human cytomegalovirus immediate early enhancer
   3024..3223    +  promoter       CMV promoter: human cytomegalovirus (CMV) immediate early promoter
   3252..3270    +  promoter       T7 promoter: promoter for bacteriophage T7 RNA polymerase
   3421..4134    +  CDS            mClover1.5: mClover1.5 is a fluorescent protein published in 2016, derived from Aequorea victoria. It is reported to be a monomer.
   4828..5290    +  misc_feature   IRES: internal ribosome entry site (IRES) of the encephalomyocarditis virus (EMCV)
   5292..5891    +  CDS            PuroR: puromycin N-acetyltransferase; pac from Streptomyces alboniger; confers resistance to puromycin
   5924..5947    +  misc_feature   MCS (fragment): pBluescript multiple cloning site
   5947..6535    +  misc_feature   WPRE: woodchuck hepatitis virus posttranscriptional regulatory element
   6536..6555    +  misc_feature   MCS (fragment): pBluescript multiple cloning site
   6557..7057    +  CDS            nef (fragment): NEF_HV1LA - Experimental evidence at protein level: Swiss-Prot protein existence level 1. Extracellular Nef protein targets CD4(+) T-lymphocytes for apoptosis by interacting with CXCR4 surface receptors. From Human immunodeficiency virus type 1 group M subtype B (isolate Lai) (HIV-1).
   7064..7244    +  LTR            5' LTR (truncated): truncated 5' long terminal repeat (LTR) from HIV-1
   7306..7894    -  rep_origin     ori: high-copy-number ColE1/pMB1/pBR322/pUC origin of replication
   7971..8831    -  CDS            AmpR: β-lactamase; bla; confers resistance to ampicillin, carbenicillin, and related antibiotics
   8832..8936    -  promoter       AmpR promoter: bla
>Addgene plasmid #243791 | mGreenLantern-C OR (T AND V)-CAAX | addgene full sequence | sequence record 486449 | Addgene NGS Result
GTCGACGGATCGGGAGATCTCCCGATCCCCTATGGTGCACTCTCAGTACAATCTGCTCTGATGCCGCATA
GTTAAGCCAGTATCTGCTCCCTGCTTGTGTGTTGGAGGTCGCTGAGTAGTGCGCGAGCAAAATTTAAGCT
ACAACAAGGCAAGGCTTGACCGACAATTGCATGAAGAATCTGCTTAGGGTTAGGCGTTTTGCGCTGCTTC
GCGATGTACGGGCCAGATATCGCGTTGACATTGATTATTGACTAGTTATTAATAGTAATCAATTACGGGG
TCATTAGTTCATAGCCCATATATGGAGTTCCGCGTTACATAACTTACGGTAAATGGCCCGCCTGGCTGAC
CGCCCAACGACCCCCGCCCATTGACGTCAATAATGACGTATGTTCCCATAGTAACGCCAATAGGGACTTT
CCATTGACGTCAATGGGTGGAGTATTTACGGTAAACTGCCCACTTGGCAGTACATCAAGTGTATCATATG
CCAAGTACGCCCCCTATTGACGTCAATGACGGTAAATGGCCCGCCTGGCATTATGCCCAGTACATGACCT
TATGGGACTTTCCTACTTGGCAGTACATCTACGTATTAGTCATCGCTATTACCATGGTGATGCGGTTTTG
GCAGTACATCAATGGGCGTGGATAGCGGTTTGACTCACGGGGATTTCCAAGTCTCCACCCCATTGACGTC
AATGGGAGTTTGTTTTGGCACCAAAATCAACGGGACTTTCCAAAATGTCGTAACAACTCCGCCCCATTGA
CGCAAATGGGCGGTAGGCGTGTACGGTGGGAGGTCTATATAAGCAGCGCGTTTTGCCTGTACTGGGTCTC
TCTGGTTAGACCAGATCTGAGCCTGGGAGCTCTCTGGCTAACTAGGGAACCCACTGCTTAAGCCTCAATA
AAGCTTGCCTTGAGTGCTTCAAGTAGTGTGTGCCCGTCTGTTGTGTGACTCTGGTAACTAGAGATCCCTC
AGACCCTTTTAGTCAGTGTGGAAAATCTCTAGCAGTGGCGCCCGAACAGGGACTTGAAAGCGAAAGGGAA
ACCAGAGGAGCTCTCTCGACGCAGGACTCGGCTTGCTGAAGCGCGCACGGCAAGAGGCGAGGGGCGGCGA
CTGGTGAGTACGCCAAAAATTTTGACTAGCGGAGGCTAGAAGGAGAGAGATGGGTGCGAGAGCGTCAGTA
TTAAGCGGGGGAGAATTAGATCGCGATGGGAAAAAATTCGGTTAAGGCCAGGGGGAAAGAAAAAATATAA
ATTAAAACATATAGTATGGGCAAGCAGGGAGCTAGAACGATTCGCAGTTAATCCTGGCCTGTTAGAAACA
TCAGAAGGCTGTAGACAAATACTGGGACAGCTACAACCATCCCTTCAGACAGGATCAGAAGAACTTAGAT
CATTATATAATACAGTAGCAACCCTCTATTGTGTGCATCAAAGGATAGAGATAAAAGACACCAAGGAAGC
TTTAGACAAGATAGAGGAAGAGCAAAACAAAAGTAAGACCACCGCACAGCAAGCGGCCGGCCGCTGATCT
TCAGACCTGGAGGAGGAGATATGAGGGACAATTGGAGAAGTGAATTATATAAATATAAAGTAGTAAAAAT
TGAACCATTAGGAGTAGCACCCACCAAGGCAAAGAGAAGAGTGGTGCAGAGAGAAAAAAGAGCAGTGGGA
ATAGGAGCTTTGTTCCTTGGGTTCTTGGGAGCAGCAGGAAGCACTATGGGCGCAGCGTCAATGACGCTGA
CGGTACAGGCCAGACAATTATTGTCTGGTATAGTGCAGCAGCAGAACAATTTGCTGAGGGCTATTGAGGC
GCAACAGCATCTGTTGCAACTCACAGTCTGGGGCATCAAGCAGCTCCAGGCAAGAATCCTGGCTGTGGAA
AGATACCTAAAGGATCAACAGCTCCTGGGGATTTGGGGTTGCTCTGGAAAACTCATTTGCACCACTGCTG
TGCCTTGGAATGCTAGTTGGAGTAATAAATCTCTGGAACAGATTTGGAATCACACGACCTGGATGGAGTG
GGACAGAGAAATTAACAATTACACAAGCTTAATACACTCCTTAATTGAAGAATCGCAAAACCAGCAAGAA
AAGAATGAACAAGAATTATTGGAATTAGATAAATGGGCAAGTTTGTGGAATTGGTTTAACATAACAAATT
GGCTGTGGTATATAAAATTATTCATAATGATAGTAGGAGGCTTGGTAGGTTTAAGAATAGTTTTTGCTGT
ACTTTCTATAGTGAATAGAGTTAGGCAGGGATATTCACCATTATCGTTTCAGACCCACCTCCCAACCCCG
AGGGGACCCGACAGGCCCGAAGGAATAGAAGAAGAAGGTGGAGAGAGAGACAGAGACAGATCCATTCGAT
TAGTGAACGGATCGGCACTGCGTGCGCCAATTCTGCAGACAAATGGCAGTATTCATCCACAATTTTAAAA
GAAAAGGGGGGATTGGGGGGTACAGTGCAGGGGAAAGAATAGTAGACATAATAGCAACAGACATACAAAC
TAAAGAATTACAAAAACAAATTACAAAAATTCAAAATTTTCGGGTTTATTACAGGGACAGCAGAGATCCA
GTTTGGTTAGTACCGGGCCCGCTCTAGACATGTCCAATATGACCGCCATGTTGACATTGATTATTGACTA
GTTATTAATAGTAATCAATTACGGGGTCATTAGTTCATAGCCCATATATGGAGTTCCGCGTTACATAACT
TACGGTAAATGGCCCGCCTGGCTGACCGCCCAACGACCCCCGCCCATTGACGTCAATAATGACGTATGTT
CCCATAGTAACGCCAATAGGGACTTTCCATTGACGTCAATGGGTGGAGTATTTACGGTAAACTGCCCACT
TGGCAGTACATCAAGTGTATCATATGCCAAGTCCGCCCCCTATTGACGTCAATGACGGTAAATGGCCCGC
CTGGCATTATGCCCAGTACATGACCTTACGGGACTTTCCTACTTGGCAGTACATCTACGTATTAGTCATC
GCTATTACCATGGTGATGCGGTTTTGGCAGTACACCAATGGGCGTGGATAGCGGTTTGACTCACGGGGAT
TTCCAAGTCTCCACCCCATTGACGTCAATGGGAGTTTGTTTTGGCACCAAAATCAACGGGACTTTCCAAA
ATGTCGTAATAACCCCGCCCCGTTGACGCAAATGGGCGGTAGGCGTGTACGGTGGGAGGTCTATATAAGC
AGAGCTCGTTTAGTGAACCGTCAGAATTTTGTAATACGACTCACTATAGGGCGGCCGGGAATTCGTCGAC
TGGATCCATGGGCAGTTCTAAGCTGGGAGATATCGAGTTCATCAAGGTGAACAAGGGCGGCTCCGGAGGT
TCAGGCGGCTCTGAAACCGTGCGCTTCCAGAGCGGCGGCTCAGGAGGCAGCGGAGGCTCTGTGTCCAAGG
GCGAGGAACTGTTCACCGGCGTGGTGCCCATCCTGGTTGAGCTGGACGGCGACGTGAACGGCCACAAGTT
TAGCGTGCGGGGCGAAGGCGAGGGCGACGCCACAAACGGCAAGCTGACCCTGAAATTCATCTGTACAACC
GGCAAACTGCCTGTGCCATGGCCTACACTGGTCACAACACTGGGCTACGGCGTGGCCTGCTTCGCCAGAT
ACCCCGATCACATGAAACAGCATGACTTTTTCAAAAGCGCCATGCCGGAAGGCTACGTGCAGGAGCGGAC
CATCAGCTTCAAGGACGACGGAACCTACAAGACCAGAGCCGAGGTTAAGTTCGAGGGCGACACCCTGGTG
AATAGAATCGTGCTGAAGGGCATCGACTTCAAGGAAGATGGAAATATCCTGGGCCATAAGCTGGAATACA
ACTTCAACAGCCACAAGGTGTACATCACCGCCGATAAGCAGAAAAACGGCATTAAGGCCAATTTCAAGAC
CCGGCACAACGTGGAAGATGGCGGGGTGCAGCTGGCCGACCACTACCAGCAGAATACCCCTATCGGCGAC
GGCCCTGTCCTGCTGCCCGACAACCACTACCTGAGCCACCAGAGCAAGCTGAGCAAAGATCCTAACGAGA
AGCGGGACCACATGGTGCTGAAGGAAAGAGTGACCGCCGCCGGCATCACCCACGACATGGACGAGCTGTA
CAAGGGCGGCAGCGGCGGAAGCGGAGGCAGCGAGAACCTGTACTTCCAATCTGGCGGCAGCGGCGGAAGC
GGCGGCTCCAAGCCTCTGAGAGGCGCTGTGTTCAGCCTGCAGAAGCAACACCCCGACTACCCTGATATCT
ACGGCGCCATCGACCAGAACGGCACATATCAGAATGTGAGAACCGGAGAAGATGGCAAGCTCACCTTCAA
GAACCTGAGCGACGGCAAATACAGACTGTTTGAGAACAGCGAGCCCGCTGGCTATAAGCCTGTGCAAAAC
AAGCCTATCGTGGCCTTCCAGATCGTGAACGGCGAGGTCAGAGATGTGACCAGCATCGTGCCTCAGGACA
TCCCTGCTACATACGAGTTTACCAACGGAAAGCACTACATCACAAACGAGCCTATTCCTCCAAAGGGCGG
CAGCGGCGGCAGCGGCGGCAGCCTGGAAGTGCTGTTCCAGGGCCCCGGCGGCTCTGGAGGATCTGGCGGC
AGCATGAGCAAGGACGGCAAGAAAAAGAAGAAGAAATCTAAGACAAAGTGCGTGATCATGTGAGTTTAAA
CCTAGGCGTAGCGGCCGCAAATTCCGCCCCTCTCCCTCCCCCCCCCCTAACGTTACTGGCCGAAGCCGCT
TGGAATAAGGCCGGTGTGCGTTTGTCTATATGTTATTTTCCACCATATTGCCGTCTTTTGGCAATGTGAG
GGCCCGGAAACCTGGCCCTGTCTTCTTGACGAGCATTCCTAGGGGTCTTTCCCCTCTCGCCAAAGGAATG
CAAGGTCTGTTGAATGTCGTGAAGGAAGCAGTTCCTCTGGAAGCTTCTTGAAGACAAACAACGTCTGTAG
CGACCCTTTGCAGGCAGCGGAACCCCCCACCTGGCGACAGGTGCCTCTGCGGCCAAAAGCCACGTGTATA
AGATACACCTGCAAAGGCGGCACAACCCCAGTGCCACGTTGTGAGTTGGATAGTTGTGGAAAGAGTCAAA
TGGCTCTCCTCAAGCGTATTCAACAAGGGGCTGAAGGATGCCCAGAAGGTACCCCATTGTATGGGATCTG
ATCTGGGGCCTCGGTGCACATGCTTTACATGTGTTTAGTCGAGGTTAAAAAAACGTCTAGGCCCCCCGAA
CCACGGGGACGTGGTTTTCCTTTGAAAAACACGATGATAATATGACCGAGTACAAGCCCACGGTGCGCCT
CGCCACCCGCGACGACGTCCCCCGGGCAGTACGCACCCTCGCCGCCGCGTTCGCCGACTACCCCGCCACG
CGCCACACCGTCGATCCAGACCGCCACATCGAGCGGGTCACCGAGCTGCAAGAACTCTTCCTCACGCGCG
TCGGGCTCGACATCGGCAAGGTGTGGGTCGCGGACGACGGCGCCGCGGTGGCGGTCTGGACCACGCCGGA
GAGCGTCGAAGCGGGGGCGGTGTTCGCCGAGATCGGCCCGCGCATGGCCGAGTTGAGCGGTTCCCGGCTG
GCCGCGCAGCAACAGATGGAAGGCCTCCTGGCGCCGCACCGGCCCAAGGAGCCCGCGTGGTTCCTGGCCA
CCGTCGGCGTCTCGCCCGACCACCAGGGCAAGGGTCTGGGCAGCGCCGTCGTGCTCCCCGGAGTGGAGGC
GGCCGAGCGCGCCGGGGTGCCCGCCTTCCTGGAGACCTCCGCGCCCCGCAACCTCCCCTTCTACGAGCGG
CTCGGCTTCACCGTCACCGCCGACGTCGAGGTGCCCGAAGGACCGCGCACCTGGTGCATGACCCGCAAGC
CCGGTGCCTGAACATGTTTAAGGGTTCCGGTTCCACTAGGTACAATTCGATATCAAGCTTATCGATAATC
AACCTCTGGATTACAAAATTTGTGAAAGATTGACTGGTATTCTTAACTATGTTGCTCCTTTTACGCTATG
TGGATACGCTGCTTTAATGCCTTTGTATCATGCTATTGCTTCCCGTATGGCTTTCATTTTCTCCTCCTTG
TATAAATCCTGGTTGCTGTCTCTTTATGAGGAGTTGTGGCCCGTTGTCAGGCAACGTGGCGTGGTGTGCA
CTGTGTTTGCTGACGCAACCCCCACTGGTTGGGGCATTGCCACCACCTGTCAGCTCCTTTCCGGGACTTT
CGCTTTCCCCCTCCCTATTGCCACGGCGGAACTCATCGCCGCCTGCCTTGCCCGCTGCTGGACAGGGGCT
CGGCTGTTGGGCACTGACAATTCCGTGGTGTTGTCGGGGAAATCATCGTCCTTTCCTTGGCTGCTCGCCT
GTGTTGCCACCTGGATTCTGCGCGGGACGTCCTTCTGCTACGTCCCTTCGGCCCTCAATCCAGCGGACCT
TCCTTCCCGCGGCCTGCTGCCGGCTCTGCGGCCTCTTCCGCGTCTTCGCCTTCGCCCTCAGACGAGTCGG
ATCTCCCTTTGGGCCGCCTCCCCGCATCGATACCGTCGACCTCGATCGAGACCTAGAAAAACATGGAGCA
ATCACAAGTAGCAATACAGCAGCTACCAATGCTGATTGTGCCTGGCTAGAAGCACAAGAGGAGGAGGAGG
TGGGTTTTCCAGTCACACCTCAGGTACCTTTAAGACCAATGACTTACAAGGCAGCTGTAGATCTTAGCCA
CTTTTTAAAAGAAAAGGGGGGACTGGAAGGGCTAATTCACTCCCAACGAAGACAAGATATCCTTGATCTG
TGGATCTACCACACACAAGGCTACTTCCCTGATTGGCAGAACTACACACCAGGGCCAGGGATCAGATATC
CACTGACCTTTGGATGGTGCTACAAGCTAGTACCAGTTGAGCAAGAGAAGGTAGAAGAAGCCAATGAAGG
AGAGAACACCCGCTTGTTACACCCTGTGAGCCTGCATGGGATGGATGACCCGGAGAGAGAAGTATTAGAG
TGGAGGTTTGACAGCCGCCTAGCATTTCATCACATGGCCCGAGAGCTGCATCCGGACTGTACTGGGTCTC
TCTGGTTAGACCAGATCTGAGCCTGGGAGCTCTCTGGCTAACTAGGGAACCCACTGCTTAAGCCTCAATA
AAGCTTGCCTTGAGTGCTTCAAGTAGTGTGTGCCCGTCTGTTGTGTGACTCTGGTAACTAGAGATCCCTC
AGACCCTTTTAGTCAGTGTGGAAAATCTCTAGCAGCATGTGAGCAAAAGGCCAGCAAAAGGCCAGGAACC
GTAAAAAGGCCGCGTTGCTGGCGTTTTTCCATAGGCTCCGCCCCCCTGACGAGCATCACAAAAATCGACG
CTCAAGTCAGAGGTGGCGAAACCCGACAGGACTATAAAGATACCAGGCGTTTCCCCCTGGAAGCTCCCTC
GTGCGCTCTCCTGTTCCGACCCTGCCGCTTACCGGATACCTGTCCGCCTTTCTCCCTTCGGGAAGCGTGG
CGCTTTCTCATAGCTCACGCTGTAGGTATCTCAGTTCGGTGTAGGTCGTTCGCTCCAAGCTGGGCTGTGT
GCACGAACCCCCCGTTCAGCCCGACCGCTGCGCCTTATCCGGTAACTATCGTCTTGAGTCCAACCCGGTA
AGACACGACTTATCGCCACTGGCAGCAGCCACTGGTAACAGGATTAGCAGAGCGAGGTATGTAGGCGGTG
CTACAGAGTTCTTGAAGTGGTGGCCTAACTACGGCTACACTAGAAGAACAGTATTTGGTATCTGCGCTCT
GCTGAAGCCAGTTACCTTCGGAAAAAGAGTTGGTAGCTCTTGATCCGGCAAACAAACCACCGCTGGTAGC
GGTGGTTTTTTTGTTTGCAAGCAGCAGATTACGCGCAGAAAAAAAGGATCTCAAGAAGATCCTTTGATCT
TTTCTACGGGGTCTGACGCTCAGTGGAACGAAAACTCACGTTAAGGGATTTTGGTCATGATTACCAATGC
TTAATCAGTGAGGCACCTATCTCAGCGATCTGTCTATTTCGTTCATCCATAGTTGCCTGACTCCCCGTCG
TGTAGATAACTACGATACGGGAGGGCTTACCATCTGGCCCCAGTGCTGCAATGATACCGCGAGACCCACG
CTCACCGGCTCCAGATTTATCAGCAATAAACCAGCCAGCCGGAAGGGCCGAGCGCAGAAGTGGTCCTGCA
ACTTTATCCGCCTCCATCCAGTCTATTAATTGTTGCCGGGAAGCTAGAGTAAGTAGTTCGCCAGTTAATA
GTTTGCGCAACGTTGTTGCCATTGCTACAGGCATCGTGGTGTCACGCTCGTCGTTTGGTATGGCTTCATT
CAGCTCCGGTTCCCAACGATCAAGGCGAGTTACATGATCCCCCATGTTGTGCAAAAAAGCGGTTAGCTCC
TTCGGTCCTCCGATCGTTGTCAGAAGTAAGTTGGCCGCAGTGTTATCACTCATGGTTATGGCAGCACTGC
ATAATTCTCTTACTGTCATGCCATCCGTAAGATGCTTTTCTGTGACTGGTGAGTACTCAACCAAGTCATT
CTGAGAATAGTGTATGCGGCGACCGAGTTGCTCTTGCCCGGCGTCAATACGGGATAATACCGCGCCACAT
AGCAGAACTTTAAAAGTGCTCATCATTGGAAAACGTTCTTCGGGGCGAAAACTCTCAAGGATCTTACCGC
TGTTGAGATCCAGTTCGATGTAACCCACTCGTGCACCCAACTGATCTTCAGCATCTTTTACTTTCACCAG
CGTTTCTGGGTGAGCAAAAACAGGAAGGCAAAATGCCGCAAAAAAGGGAATAAGGGCGACACGGAAATGT
TGAATACTCATACTCTTCCTTTTTCAATATTATTGAAGCATTTATCAGGGTTATTGTCTCATGAGCGGAT
ACATATTTGAATGTATTTAGAAAAATAAACAAATAGGGGTTCCGCGCACATTTCCCCGAAAAGTGCCACC
TGAC
